>Addgene plasmid #25454 | pEAK10-His-Myc-Kal7 | addgene full sequence | sequence record 417217 | Addgene NGS Result
GGGCAGAGCGCACATCGCCCACAGTCCCCGAGAAGTTGGGGGGAGGGGTCGGCAATTGAACCGGTGCCTA
GAGAAGGTGGCGCGGGGTAAACTGGGAAAGTGATGTCGTGTACTGGCTCCGCCTTTTTCCCGAGGGTGGG
GGAGAACCGTATATAAGTGCAGTAGTCGCCGTGAACGTTCTTTTTCGCAACGGGTTTGCCGCCAGAACAC
AGGTAAGTGCCGTGTGTGGTTCCCGCGGGCCTGGCCTCTTTACGGGTTATGGCCCTTGCGTGCCTTGAAT
TACTTCCACCTGGCTGCAGTACGTGATTCTTGATCCCGAGCTTCGGGTTGGAAGTGGGTGGGAGAGTTCG
AGGCCTTGCGCTTAAGGAGCCCCTTCGCCTCGTGCTTGAGTTGAGGCCTGGCCTGGGCGCTGGGGCCGCC
GCGTGCGAATCTGGTGGCACCTTCGCGCCTGTCTCGCTGCTTTCGATAAGTCTCTAGCCATTTAAAATTT
TTGATGACCTGCTGCGACGCTTTTTTTCTGGCAAGATAGTCTTGTAAATGCGGGCCAAGACGATCTGCAC
ACTGGTATTTCGGTTTTTGGGGCCGCGGGCGGCGACGGGGCCCGTGCGTCCCAGCGCACATGCATGTTCG
GCGAGGCGGGGCCTGCGAGCGCGGCCACCGAGAATCGGACGGGGGTAGTCTCAAGCTGGCCGGCCTGCTC
TGGTGCCTGGCCTCGCGCCGCCGTGTATCGCCCCGCCCTGGGCGGCAAGGCTGGGAGCTCAAAATGGAGG
ACGCGGCGCTCGGGAGAGCGGGCGGGTGAGTCACCCACACAAAGGAAAAGGGCCTTTCCGTCCTCAGCCG
TCGCTTCATGTGACTCCACGGAGTACCGGGCGCCGTCCAGGCACCTCGATTAGTTCTCGAGCTTTTGGAG
TACGTCGTCTTTAGGTTGGGGGGAGGGGTTTTATGCGATGGAGTTTCCCCACACTGAGTGGGTGGAGACT
GAAGTTAGGCCAGCTTGGCACTTGATGTAATTCTCCTTGGAATTTGCCCTTTTTGAGTTTGGATCTTGGT
TCATTCTCAAGCCTCAGACAGTGGTTCAAAGTTTTTTTCTTCCATTTCAGGTGTCGTGAAAAGCTTGCCA
CCATGGCCCATCACCATCACCATCACAACATGGAGCAAAAGCTCATTTCTGAGGAAGATCTCAATGGTGG
TGGTGGTGGGTCGACAGGATCTTTTCGGAATGATGGTTTGAAAGCTTCTGATGTCCTTCCTATCCTAAAG
GAGAAAGTGGCCTTTGTGTCTGGGGGTCGTGATAAGCGAGGTGGACCCATCCTGACCTTCCCTGCCCGAA
GCAATCATGACAGAATAAGACAGGAAGACCTACGGAAACTCGTGACGTATTTGGCCAGCGTGCCAAGCGA
GGACGTTTGCAAACGTGGCTTCACCGTCATCATCGACATGCGGGGCTCCAAGTGGGACCTCATCAAGCCC
CTCCTCAAGACGCTGCAGGAAGCCTTTCCCGCCGAGATCCATGTGGCCCTCATCATCAAGCCTGACAACT
TCTGGCAGAAGCAGAAGACCAACTTTGGCAGCTCCAAATTCATCTTTGAGACGAGCATGGTGTCTGTGGA
GGGCCTCACGAAGCTGGTGGACCCCTCCCAGCTGACAGAAGAGTTTGACGGTTCCCTGGATTACAACCAC
GAGGAGTGGATTGAGTTGCGCCTCTCCCTGGAGGAGTTCTTCAACAGTGCGGTCCACCTGCTCTCACGCC
TCGAGGACCTGCAGGAGATGCTGGCCCGGAAGGAGTTCCCTGTGGATGTGGAGGGCTCTCGGAGGCTTAT
CGACGAGCACACACAACTTAAGAAAAAGGTGCTGAAGGCCCCCGTGGAAGAGCTGGACCGGGAGGGGCAG
CGGCTACTGCAGTGTATCCGCTGCAGTGATGGCTTCTCAGGGCGCAACTGCATCCCAGGAAGTGCCGACT
TCCAGAGCCTTGTACCCAAGATCACCAGCCTCCTGGACAAGCTGCATTCCACCCGACAACACCTGCACCA
GATGTGGCACGTCCGAAAGCTCAAGCTGGATCAGTGCTTCCAGCTGCGGCTCTTCGAGCAGGATGCCGAG
AAGATGTTCGACTGGATAAGCCACAACAAGGAGTTATTTCTTCAGAGCCACACAGAGATCGGAGTCAGCT
ACCAGCATGCACTAGACCTCCAGACACAGCACAATCACTTTGCCATGAACTCCATGAATGCCTATGTCAA
CATCAACCGCATCATGTCTGTCGCATCCCGCCTCTCAGAGGCTGGCCATTATGCCTCCCAGCAAATCAAG
CAGATCTCCACGCAGCTAGACCAGGAGTGGAAGAGCTTTGCTGCTGCCCTGGATGAACGCAGTACAATCC
TGGCCATGTCTGCTGTGTTCCACCAGAAGGCAGAGCAGTTCCTGTCAGGAGTGGATGCCTGGTGTAAGAT
GTGCAGTGAAGGCGGCCTTCCTTCTGAGATGCAGGACCTGGAGCTGGCAATCCACCATCACCAGTCCTTG
TATGAGCAGGTGACCCAGGCCTACACAGAGGTCAGCCAGGATGGGAAAGCACTCCTGGATGTCCTGCAGC
GTCCCCTGAGCCCTGGGAACTCCGAGTCCCTCACAGCCACAGCCAACTACTCCAAGGCGGTACACCAGGT
GCTGGATGTGGTACATGAGGTGCTGCACCACCAGCGGCGGCTCGAGAGCATCTGGCAGCACCGTAAAGTG
CGGCTTCACCAGCGGCTGCAGCTGTGCGTCTTCCAGCAGGATGTGCAGCAGGTGCTGGACTGGATTGAAA
ACCACGGTGAGGCCTTTCTCAGCAAACACACTGGGGTCGGCAAGTCCCTGCATCGGGCACGGGCATTGCA
GAAGAGGCATGATGACTTTGAAGAGGTGGCTCAGAATACATACACCAATGCGGACAAGCTCCTAGAGGCA
GCAGAGCAGCTGGCTCAGACTGGGGAATGTGACCCGGAAGAGATCTACAAGGCTGCCCGACACCTGGAGG
TGCGCATCCAAGACTTCGTGCGCAGAGTGGAGCAGCGGAAGCTTCTTCTGGACATGTCCGTCTCTTTCCA
CACGCACACCAAAGAGCTGTGGACATGGATGGAAGACCTTCAGAAGGAGGTGCTGGAGGATGTCTGTGCA
GACTCTGTGGATGCGGTCCAGGAACTGATCAAGCAGTTCCAGCAGCAGCAGACCGCTACCCTGGACGCCA
CTCTCAACGTCATCAAGGAAGGCGAAGACCTTATCCAGCAGCTCAGGTCAGCGCCTCCCTCCCTGGGGGA
GCCCACCGAGGCCAGGGACTCAGCTGTATCCAACAACAAGACGCCCCACAGTAGTTCCATCAGCCATATC
GAGTCTGTCCTCCAGCAGCTGGACGATGCTCAGGTACAGATGGAGGAGCTGTTTCACGAGCGGAAGATCA
AGCTGGACATCTTCCTGCAGCTGCGCATCTTCGAACAGTACACCATTGAGGTCACCGCAGAGCTGGATGC
CTGGAATGAGGACTTGCTCCGGCAGATGAATGACTTCAACACAGAGGACCTGACCCTGGCAGAGCAGCGG
CTACAGCGCCACACAGAACGGAAGCTTGCCATGAACAACATGACATTCGAGGTCATCCAGCAGGGCCAGG
ACCTGCACCAATATATCATGGAAGTCCAAGCCTCAGGAATCGAGTTAATCTGTGAGAAGGACGTTGACCT
GGCAGCTCAGGTGCAAGAGCTACTGGAATTTCTCCATGAGAAGCAGCACGAACTGGAGCTCAATGCGGAG
CAGACGCACAAGCGGCTAGAGCAGTGTCTCCAGCTGCGGCACCTCCAGGCTGAGGTCAAACAGGTTCTGG
GATGGATCCGCAATGGAGAGTCCATGCTCAACGCCAGCCTGGTCAATGCCAGCTCTTTGTCTGAGGCAGA
GCAGCTACAGCGGGAGCACGAACAGTTCCAGCTAGCCATCGAGAAGACGCACCAGAGCGCCCTGCAGGTA
CAGCAGAAGGCAGAGGCACTGCTCCAGGCCGGCCACTATGACGCCGATGCTATCCGGGAATGTGCGGAGA
AGGTGGCCCTCCACTGGCAACAGCTCATGCTAAAGATGGAGGACCGGCTGAAACTCGTCAATGCCTCTGT
GGCCTTTTACAAGACCTCTGAGCAGGTGTGCAGCGTTCTGGAGAGCTTAGAGCAGGAGTACCGGAGAGAC
GAAGACTGGTGCGGCGGGAGAGACAAGCTGGGGCCGGCGGCAGAGATGGACCACGTCATTCCACTCCTCA
GCAAGCATCTGGAGCAGAAGGAGGCCTTCCTGAAGGCCTGCACTCTGGCACGGCGGAATGCCGAGGTGTT
CCTCAAGTACATCCACAGGAACAATGTGAGCATGCCCAGTGTTGCCAGCCACACCAGGGGACCCGAACAG
CAAGTAAAAGCCATCTTGAGTGAGCTCTTGCAGAGAGAGAATCGCGTCCTGCACTTCTGGACCTTGAAGA
AGCGGCGGTTAGACCAGTGTCAGCAATATGTGGTGTTTGAACGCAGTGCTAAACAGGCACTAGACTGGAT
CCAAGAAACAGGAGAATATTACCTCTCAACCCATACCTCCACTGGAGAGACCACAGAGGAGACTCAGGAG
CTGCTGAAAGAGTATGGAGAATTCAGGGTGCCTGCCAAGCAAACAAAAGAGAAGGTGAAGCTTCTGATCC
AGCTAGCAGACAGCTTTGTGGAAAAGGGCCACATCCATGCCACAGAGATACGGAAATGGGTGACCACGGT
GGACAAGCACTACCGGGATTTCTCCCTGAGGATGGGGAAGTACCGGTACACCCTGGAGAAAGCCCTGGGA
GTCAACACGGAGGATAACAAGGACCTAGAGCTGGACATTATCCCAGCAAGCCTTTCAGACCGGGAGGTCA
AGCTCCGGGATGCTAACCACGAGGTCAATGAAGAGAAACGGAAGTCAGCT
[540 nt withheld, positions 4951-5490]
AGCATGCTTGAAGGGTTCGATGAGAACTTGGATGTACAGGGGGAGTTGATTCTCCAGGATGCCTTTCAAG
TGTGGGACCCAAAGTCGCTGATCCGGAAGGGGCGGGAACGGCATCTGTTCCTCTTTGAGATCTCCTTGGT
GTTTAGCAAAGAGATCAAAGACTCTTCAGGACACACGAAATATGTTTACAAGAACAAGCTACTGACCTCA
GAGCTGGGTGTGACCGAGCACGTAGAAGGTGACCCCTGCAAATTCGCCTTGTGGTCTGGGCGCACCCCAT
CCTCAGACAATAAAACAGTGCTCAAAGCTTCCAACATCGAAACCAAGCAGGAATGGATCAAGAACATTCG
GGAAGTGATTCAGGAAAGGATCATTCATCTTAAAGGAGCTTTAAAGGAGCCAATCCAGCTCCCCAAAACA
CCAGCCAAACTGAGGAACAATAGTAAGAGGGATGGGGTAGAGGATGGTGACAGCCAGGGGGACGGGAGCA
GCCAGCCCGATACCATATCCATTGCCTCCAGGACCTCTCAGAACACAGTGGAGAGTGACAAGGATGGCAA
CCTTGTTCCTCGGTGGCACCTGGGACCTGGAGATCCTTTCTCCACTTACGTTTAGCGCGCAGCCTGGGAC
TTGTCCCTGCAGCTCACCGGGTTAGCCGTCTAGAGCGGCCGCAGGTAAGCCAGCCCAGGCCTCGCCCTCC
AGCTCAAGGCGGGACAGGTGCCCTAGAGTAGCCTGCATCCAGGGACAGGCCCCAGCCGGGTGCTGACACG
TCCACCTCCATCTCTTCCTCAGGTCTGCCCGGGTGGCATCCCTGTGACCCCTCCCCAGTGCCTCTCCTGG
TCGTGGAAGGTGCTACTCCAGTGCCCACCAGCCTTGTCCTAATAAAATTAAGTTGCATCATTTTGTTTGA
CTAGGTGTCCTTGTATAATATTATGGGGTGGAGGCGGGTGGTATGGAGCAAGGGGCCCAAGTTAACTTGT
TTATTGCAGCTTATAATGGTTACAAATAAAGCAATAGCATCACAAATTTCACAAATAAAGCATTTTTTTC
ACTGCATTCTAGTTGTGGTTTGTCCAAACTCATCAATGTATCTTATCATGTCTGGATCCGCTTCAGGCAC
CGGGCTTGCGGGTCATGCACCAGGTGCGCGGTCCTTCGGGCACCTCGACGTCGGCGGTGACGGTGAAGCC
GAGCCGCTCGTAGAAGGGGAGGTTGCGGGGCGCGGAGGTCTCCAGGAAGGCGGGCACCCCGGCGCGCTCG
GCCGCCTCCACTCCGGGGAGCACGACGGCGCTGCCCAGACCCTTGCCCTGGTGGTCGGGCGAGACGCCGA
CGGTGGCCAGGAACCACGCGGGCTCCTTGGGCCGGTGCGGCGCCAGGAGGCCTTCCATCTGTTGCTGCGC
GGCCAGCCTGGAACCGCTCAACTCGGCCATGCGCGGGCCGATCTCGGCGAACACCGCCCCCGCTTCGACG
CTCTCCGGCGTGGTCCAGACCGCCACCGCGGCGCCGTCGTCCGCGACCCACACCTTGCCGATGTCGAGCC
CGACGCGCGTGAGGAAGAGTTCTTGCAGCTCGGTGACCCGCTCGATGTGGCGGTCCGGGTCGACGGTGTG
GCGCGTGGCGGGGTAGTCGGCGAACGCGGCGGCGAGGGTGCGTACGGCCCGGGGGACGTCGTCGCGGGTG
GCGAGGCGCACCGTGGGCTTGTACTCGGTCATGGTGGCCTGCAGAGTCGCTCTGTGTTCGAGGCCACACG
CGTCACCTTAATATGCGAAGTGGACCTGGGACCGCGCCGCCCCGACTGCATCTGCGTGTTTTCGCCAATG
ACAAGACGCTGGGCGGGGTTTGTGTCATCATAGAACTAAAGACATGCAAATATATTTCTTCCGGGGACAC
CGCCAGCAAACGCGAGCAACGGGCCACGGGGATGAAGCAGCTGCGCCACTCCCTGAAGATCCATCGTCTC
CTAACAAGTTACATCACTCCTGCCCTTCCTCACCCTCATCTCCATCACCTCCTTCATCTCCGTCATCTCC
GTCATCACCCTCCGCGGCAGCCCCTTCCACCATAGGTGGAAACCAGGGAGGCAAATCTACTCCATCGTCA
AAGCTGCACACAGTCACCCTGATATTGCAGGTAGGAGCGGGCTTTGTCATAACAAGGTCCTTAATCGCAT
CCTTCAAAACCTCAGCAAATATATGAGTTTGTAAAAAGACCATGAAATAACAGACAATGGACTCCCTTAG
CGGGCCAGGTTGTGGGCCGGGTCCAGGGGCCATTCCAAAGGGGAGACGACTCAATGGTGTAAGACGACAT
TGTGGAATAGCAAGGGCAGTTCCTCGCCTTAGGTTGTAAAGGGAGGTCTTACTACCTCCATATACGAACA
CACCGGCGACCCAAGTTCCTTCGTCGGTAGTCCTTTCTACGTGACTCCTAGCCAGGAGAGCTCTTAAACC
TTCTGCAATGTTCTCAAATTTCGGGTTGGAACCTCCTTGACCACGATGCTTTCCAAACCACCCTCCTTTT
TTGCGCCTGCCTCCATCACCCTGACCCCCGCTGCGCGGGGGCACGTCAGGCTCACCATCTGGGCCGCCTT
CTTGGTGGTATTCAAAATAATCGGCTTCCCCTACAGGGTGGAAAAATGGCCTTCTACCTGGAGGGGGCCT
GCGCGGTGGAGACCCGGATGATGATGACTGACTACTGGGACTCCTGGGCCTCTTTTCTCCACGTCCACGA
CCTCTCCCCCTGGCTCTTTCACGACTTCCCCCCCTGGCTCTTTCACGTCCTCTACCCCGGCGGCCTCCAC
TACCTCCTCGACCCCGGCCTCCACTACCTCCTCGACCCCGGCCTCCACTGCCTCCTCGACCCCGGCCTCC
ACCTCCTGCTCCTGCCCCTCCCGCTCCTGCTCCTGCTCCTGTTCCACCGTGGGTCCCTTTGCAGCCAATG
CAACTTGGACGTTTTTGGGGTCTCCGGACACCATCTCTATGTCTTGGCCCTGATCCTGAGCCGCCCGGGG
CTCCTGGTCTTCCGCCTCCTCGTCCTCGTCCTCTTCCCCGTCCTCGTCCATGTGCCATGATGGCGGCCTG
CAGCTGTGTTCGAGGCCGCGCGTGTCACCTTAATATGCGAAGTGGACCTGGGACCGCGCCGCCCCGACTG
CATCTGCGTGTTCGAGTTCGCCAATGACAAGACGCTGGGCGGGGAGATCCCCCTTATTAACCCTAAACGG
GTAGCATATGCTTCCCGGGTAGTAGTATATACTATCCAGACTAACCCTAATTCAATAGCATATGTTACCC
AACGGGAAGCATATGCTATCGAATTAGGGTTAGTAAAAGGGTCCTAAGGAACAGCGATCTGGATAGCATA
TGCTATCCTAATCTATATCTGGGTAGCATATGCTATCCTAATCTATATCTGGGTAGCATAGGCTATCCTA
ATCTATATCTGGGTAGCATATGCTATCCTAATCTATATCTGGGTAGTATATGCTATCCTAATTTATATCT
GGGTAGCATAGGCTATCCTAATCTATATCTGGGTAGCATATGCTATCCTAATCTATATCTGGGTAGTATA
TGCTATCCTAATCTGTATCCGGGTAGCATATGCTATCCTCATGCATATACAGTCAGCATATGATACCCAG
TAGTAGAGTGGGAGTGCTATCCTTTGCATATGCCGCCACCTCCCAAGGAGATCTGTCGACATCGATGGGC
GCGGGTGTACACTCCGCCCATCCCGCCCCTAACTCCGCCCAGTTCCGCCCATTCTCCGCCTCATGGCTGA
CTAATTTTTTTTATTTATGCAGAGGCCGAGGCCGCCTCGGCCTCTGAGCTATTCCAGAAGTAGTGAGGAG
GCTTTTTTGGAGGCCTAGGCTTTTGCAAAAAGCTAATTCGGCGTAATCTGCTGCTTGCAAACAAAAAAAC
CACCGCTACCAGCGGTGGTTTGTTTGCCGGATCAAGAGCTACCAACTCTTTTTCCGAAGGTAACTGGCTT
CAGCAGAGCGCAGATACCAAATACTGTCCTTCTAGTGTAGCCGTAGTTAGGCCACCACTTCAAGAACTCT
GTAGCACCGCCTACATACCTCGCTCTGCTGAAGCCAGTTACCAGTGGCTGCTGCCAGTGGCGATAAGTCG
TGTCTTACCGGGTTGGACTCAAGAGATAGTTACCGGATAAGGCGCAGCGGTCGGGCTGAACGGGGGGTTC
GTGCACACAGCCCAGCTTGGAGCGAACGACCTACACCGAACTGAGATACCTACAGCGTGAGCTATGAGAA
AGCGCCACGCTTCCCGAAGGGAGAAAGGCGGACAGGTATCCGGTAAGCGGCAGGGTCGGAACAGGAGAGC
GCACGAGGGAGCTTCCAGGGGGAAACGCCTGGTATCTTTATAGTCCTGTCGGGTTTCGCCACCTCTGACT
TGAGCGTCGATTTTTGTGATGCTCGTCAGGGGGGCGGAGCCTATGGAAAAACGCCAGCAACGCAAGCTAG
AGTTTAAACTTGACAGATGAGACAATAACCCTGATAAATGCTTCAATAATATTGAAAAAGGAAAAGTATG
AGTATTCAACATTTCCGTGTCGCCCTTATTCCCTTTTTTGCGGCATTTTGCCTTCCTGTTTTTGCTCACC
CAGAAACGCTGGTGAAAGTAAAAGATGCAGAAGATCACTTGGGTGCGCGAGTGGGTTACATCGAACTGGA
TCTCAACAGCGGTAAGATCCTTGAGAGTTTTCGCCCCGAAGAACGTTTCCCAATGATGAGCACTTTTAAA
GTTCTGCTATGTGGCGCGGTATTATCCCGTATTGATGCCGGGCAAGAGCAACTCGGTCGCCGCATACACT
ATTCTCAGAATGACTTGGTTGAATACTCACCAGTCACAGAAAAGCATCTTACGGATGGCATGACAGTAAG
AGAATTATGCAGTGCTGCCATAACCATGAGTGATAACACTGCGGCCAACTTACTTCTGACAACTATCGGA
GGACCGAAGGAGCTAACCGCTTTTTTGCACAACATGGGGGATCATGTAACTCGCCTTGATCGTTGGGAAC
CGGAGCTGAATGAAGCCATACCAAACGACGAGCGTGACACCACGATGCCTGTAGCAATGGCAACAACGTT
GCGAAAACTATTAACTGGCGAACTACTTACTCTAGCTTCCCGGCAACAACTAATAGACTGGATGGAGGCG
GATAAAGTTGCAGGACCACTTCTGCGCTCGGCACTTCCGGCTGGCTGGTTTATTGCTGATAAATCAGGAG
CCGGTGAGCGTGGGTCACGCGGTATCATTGCAGCACTGGGGCCGGATGGTAAGCCCTCCCGTATCGTAGT
TATCTACACTACGGGGAGTCAGGCAACTATGGATGAACGAAATAGACAGATCGCTGAGATAGGTGCCTCA
CTGATTAAGCATTGGTAAGGATAAATTTCTGGTAAGGAGGACACGTATGGAAGTGGGCAAGTTGGGGAAG
CCGTATCCGTTGCTGAATCTGGCATATGTGGGAGTATAAGACGCGCAGCGTCGCATCAGGCATTTTTTTC
TGCGCCAATGCAAAAAGGCCATCCGTCAGGATGGCCTTTCGGCATAACTAGTGAGGCTCCGGTGCCCGTC
AGT
Features (pLannotate 1.2.2; 22 found; start..end, strand, type, name):
    897..1100    +  intron         EF-1α intron A: truncated intron upstream of the start codon of human EF-1α
   1129..1146    +  CDS            7xHis (fragment): 6xHis affinity tag
   1153..1172    +  CDS            Myc (fragment): Myc (human c-Myc proto-oncogene) epitope tag
   1204..6042    +  CDS            Kalrn (fragment) (sequence partly withheld): KALRN_RAT - Also known as Duo, Hapip. Experimental evidence at protein level: Swiss-Prot protein existence level 1. Promotes the exchange of GDP by GTP. Activates specific Rho GTPase family members, thereby inducing various signaling mechanisms that regulate neuronal shape, growth, and plasticity, through their effects on the actin cytoskeleton. Induces lamellipodia independent of its GEF activity. Isoforms 1 and 7 are necessary for neuronal development and axonal outgrowth. Isoform 6 is required for dendritic spine formation. From Rattus norvegicus (Rat).
   6291..6456    +  polyA_signal   hGH poly(A) signal (fragment): human growth hormone polyadenylation signal
   6464..6598    +  polyA_signal   SV40 poly(A) signal: SV40 polyadenylation signal
   6603..7202    -  CDS            PuroR: puromycin N-acetyltransferase; pac from Streptomyces alboniger; confers resistance to puromycin
   7209..7338    -  promoter       HSV TK promoter (fragment): herpes simplex virus thymidine kinase promoter
   7328..7441    +  CDS            UL24 (fragment): UL24_PSHV1 - Protein inferred from homology: Swiss-Prot protein existence level 3. May play a role in the dispersal of host nucleolin from the nucleolus throughout the nucleus leading to a decrease in ribosome biogenesis. From Psittacid herpesvirus 1 (isolate Amazon parrot/-/97-0001/1997) (PsHV-1) (Pacheco's disease virus).
   7464..8038    -  CDS            EBNA1 (fragment): Epstein-Barr nuclear antigen 1, also known as EBNA-1 crucial for latent viral infection, and for episomal amplification of vectors containing the oriP origin (Okita et al., 2013)
   8046..8401    -  CDS            EBNA1 (fragment): Epstein-Barr nuclear antigen 1, also known as EBNA-1 crucial for latent viral infection, and for episomal amplification of vectors containing the oriP origin (Okita et al., 2013)
   8397..8552    -  CDS            EBNA1 (fragment): EBNA1_EBVB9 - Experimental evidence at protein level: Swiss-Prot protein existence level 1. Plays an essential role in replication and partitioning of viral genomic DNA during latent viral infection. During this phase, the circular double-stranded viral DNA undergoes replication once per cell cycle and is efficiently partitioned to the daughter cells. EBNA1 activates the initiation of viral DNA replication through binding to specific sites in the viral latent origin of replication, oriP. Additionally, it governs the segregation of viral episomes by mediating their attachment to host cell metap
   8576..8684    -  promoter       HSV TK promoter (fragment): herpes simplex virus thymidine kinase promoter
   8706..8839    -  rep_origin     mini-oriP (fragment): internally truncated variant of the Epstein-Barr virus oriP replication origin (Tanaka et al., 1999)
   8837..9178    -  rep_origin     mini-oriP (fragment): internally truncated variant of the Epstein-Barr virus oriP replication origin (Tanaka et al., 1999)
   9220..9355    +  rep_origin     SV40 ori: SV40 origin of replication
   9381..9949    +  rep_origin     ori: high-copy-number ColE1/pMB1/pBR322/pUC origin of replication
   9987..10033   +  promoter       AmpR promoter (fragment): bla
  10038..10898   +  CDS            AmpR: β-lactamase; bla; confers resistance to ampicillin, carbenicillin, and related antibiotics
  10927..10986   +  CDS            yfiS: YFIS_ECOLI - Experimental evidence at protein level: Swiss-Prot protein existence level 1. From Escherichia coli (strain K12).
  11033..11058   -  terminator     rrnB T2 terminator (fragment): transcription terminator T2 from the E. coli rrnB gene
  11076..754     +  promoter       EF-1α promoter (fragment) (across the origin): strong constitutive promoter for human elongation factor EF-1α
