[The description below was written by a language model from this plasmid's Addgene catalogue record and pLannotate feature annotations shown in this document.]
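Description:
pEAK10-His-Myc-Kal7 is a mammalian expression plasmid of about 11.1 kb, built on the pEAK-His-Myc backbone, that encodes rat Kalirin 7 (Kal7), an isoform of the brain-specific Rho-family GDP/GTP exchange factor kalirin. The roughly 5 kb insert was placed between NcoI and NotI sites, both retained. It sits in frame behind N-terminal polyhistidine and Myc epitope tags, which allow affinity purification and antibody detection of the expressed protein. Transcription is driven by the strong constitutive human EF-1α promoter together with a truncated EF-1α intron A. The transcript is terminated by human growth hormone and SV40 polyadenylation signals located downstream of the coding region.

In bacteria the plasmid replicates from a high-copy ColE1/pUC-type origin and is selected with ampicillin through the β-lactamase gene. For mammalian cells, a puromycin N-acetyltransferase gene under an HSV thymidine kinase promoter fragment permits selection of transfected populations. The backbone also carries Epstein-Barr virus elements: a truncated mini-oriP and an EBNA1 coding region, annotated as several fragments behind a second TK promoter fragment. Together these can support episomal maintenance in suitable cells, and an SV40 origin allows amplification in cells expressing large T antigen. Short annotated matches to UL24 and yfiS are probably incidental homologies within backbone sequence rather than functional parts.

The depositor notes two differences from the reference sequence, T64S and N80Y, attributes them to errors in the original database submission, and considers the plasmid sequence correct. The construct suits overexpression of tagged Kal7 in cultured cells to study its localisation, exchange-factor signalling and effects on the actin cytoskeleton and neuronal morphology.
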