Addgene plasmid #25454: pEAK10-His-Myc-Kal7
Depositing lab: Betty Eipper. Depositing organization: Johns Hopkins University and School of Medicine. Publication: An isoform of kalirin, a brain-specific GDP/GTP exchange factor, is enriched in the postsynaptic density fraction. Penzes P, Johnson RC, Alam MR, Kambampati V, Mains RE, Eipper BA. J Biol Chem. 2000 Mar 3. 275(9):6395-403. 10.1074/jbc.275.9.6395 PubMed 10692441.
Backbone
  Vector backbone: pEAK-His-Myc
  Backbone size w/o insert (bp): 6000
  Vector type: Mammalian Expression
Growth in bacteria
  Bacterial resistance: Ampicillin, 100 μg/mL
  Growth temperature: 37°C
  Growth strain: DH5alpha
  Copy number: High Copy
Gene/Insert
  Gene/Insert name: Kal7 (alt name: Kalirin 7)
  Species: R. norvegicus (rat)
  Insert size (bp): 5000
  Tag / fusion protein: His (N terminal on insert); Myc (N terminal on insert)
  Cloning method: Restriction Enzyme; 5′ cloning site NcoI (not destroyed); 3′ cloning site NotI (not destroyed)
  Sequencing primers: 5′ EF-1a Forward; 3′ N/A
Terms and licenses: Academic/Nonprofit Terms; Industry Terms: Not Available to Industry
Depositor comments: There are 2 mutations in the sequence, T64S and N80Y. These sequencing errors are the result of mistakes in initial submission to GenBank. The sequence should be correct.
How to cite: pEAK10-His-Myc-Kal7 was a gift from Betty Eipper (Addgene plasmid # 25454 ; http://n2t.net/addgene:25454 ; RRID:Addgene_25454)
