>Addgene plasmid #25454 | pEAK10-His-Myc-Kal7 | addgene partial sequence | sequence record 31168 | 25454 with EF-1a-F
AAAGCTTGCCACCATGGCCCATCACCATCACCATCACAACATGGAGCAAAAGCTCATTTCTGAGGAAGAT
CTCAATGGTGGTGGTGGTGGGTCGACAGGATCTTTTCGGAATGATGGTTTGAAAGCTTCTGATGTCCTTC
CTATCCTAAAGGAGAAAGTGGCCTTTGTGTCTGGGGGTCGTGATAAGCGAGGTGGACCCATCCTGACCTT
CCCTGCCCGAAGCAATCATGACAGAATAAGACAGGAAGACCTACGGAAACTCGTGACGTATTTGGCCAGC
GTGCCAAGCGAGGACGTTTGCAAACGTGGCTTCACCGTCATCATCGACATGCGGGGCTCCAAGTGGGACC
TCATCAAGCCCCTCCTCAAGACGCTGCAGGAAGCCTTTCCCGCCGAGATCCATGTGGCCCTCATCATCAA
GCCTGACAACTTCTGGCAGAAGCAGAAGACCAACTTTGGCAGCTCCAAATTCATCTTTGAGACGAGCATG
GTGTCTGTGGAGGGCCTCACGAAGCTGGTGGACCCCTCCCAGCTGACAGAAGAGTTTGACGGTTCCCTGG
ATTACAACCACGAGGAGTGGATTGAGTTGCGCCTCTCCCTGGAGGAGTTCTTCAACAGTGCGGTCCACCT
GCTCTCACGCCTCGAGGACCTGCAGGAGATGCTGGCCCGGAAGGAGTTCCCTGTGGATGTGGAGGGCTCT
CGGAGGCTTATCGACGAGCACACACAACTTAAGAAAAAGGTGCTGAAGGCCCCCGTGGAAGAGCTGGACC
GGGAGGGGCAGCGGCTACTGCAGTGTATCCGCTGCAGTGATGGCTTCTC
